>Addgene plasmid #111846 | pCEP4-BG505.SOSIP-QES.i03.c01-8his | depositor full sequence | sequence record 210258 | pCEP4-BG505.SOSIP-QES.i03.c01-8his sequence 12427 bps
GCCCCGCCGCCGGACGAACTAAACCTGACTACGGCATCTCTGCCCCTTCTTCGCTGGTACGAGGAGCGCT
TTTGTTTTGTATTCGGGGCAGTGCATGTAATCCCTTCAGTTGGTTGGTACAACTTGCCAACTGGGCCCTG
TTCCACATGTGACACGGGGGGGGACCAAACACAAAGGGGTTCTCTGACTGTAGTTGACATCCTTATAAAT
GGATGTGCACATTTGCCAACACTGAGTGGCTTTCATCCTGGAGCAGACTTTGCATGCTGTGGACTGCAAC
ACAACATTGCCTTTATGTGTAACTCTTGGCTGAAGCTCTTACACCAATGCTGGGGGACATGTACCTCCCA
GGGGCCCAGGAAGACTACGGGAGGCTACACCAACGTCAATCAGAGGGGCCTGTGTAGCTACCGATAAGCG
GACCCTCAAGAGGGCATTAGCAATAGTGTTTATAAGGCCCCCTTGTTAACCCTAAACGGGTAGCATATGC
TTCCCGGGTAGTAGTATATACTATCCAGACTAACCCTAATTCAATAGCATATGTTACCCAACGGGAAGCA
TATGCTATCGAATTAGGGTTAGTAAAAGGGTCCTAAGGAACAGCGATATCTCCCACCCCATGAGCTGTCA
CGGTTTTATTTACATGGGGTCAGGATTCCACGAGGGTAGTGAACCATTTTAGTCACAAGGGCAGTGGCTG
AAGATCAAGGAGCGGGCAGTGAACTCTCCTGAATCTTCGCCTGCTTCTTCATTCTCCTTCGTTTAGCTAA
TAGAATAACTGCTGAGTTGTGAACAGTAAGGTGTATGTGAGGTGCTCGAAAACAAGGTTTCAGGTGACGC
CCCCAGAATAAAATTTGGACGGGGGGTTCAGTGGTGGCATTGTGCTATGACACCAATATAACCCTCACAA
ACCCCTTGGGCAATAAATACTAGTGTAGGAATGAAACATTCTGAATATCTTTAACAATAGAAATCCATGG
GGTGGGGACAAGCCGTAAAGACTGGATGTCCATCTCACACGAATTTATGGCTATGGGCAACACATAATCC
TAGTGCAATATGATACTGGGGTTATTAAGATGTGTCCCAGGCAGGGACCAAGACAGGTGAACCATGTTGT
TACACTCTATTTGTAACAAGGGGAAAGAGAGTGGACGCCGACAGCAGCGGACTCCACTGGTTGTCTCTAA
CACCCCCGAAAATTAAACGGGGCTCCACGCCAATGGGGCCCATAAACAAAGACAAGTGGCCACTCTTTTT
TTTGAAATTGTGGAGTGGGGGCACGCGTCAGCCCCCACACGCCGCCCTGCGGTTTTGGACTGTAAAATAA
GGGTGTAATAACTTGGCTGATTGTAACCCCGCTAACCACTGCGGTCAAACCACTTGCCCACAAAACCACT
AATGGCACCCCGGGGAATACCTGCATAAGTAGGTGGGCGGGCCAAGATAGGGGCGCGATTGCTGCGATCT
GGAGGACAAATTACACACACTTGCGCCTGAGCGCCAAGCACAGGGTTGTTGGTCCTCATATTCACGAGGT
CGCTGAGAGCACGGTGGGCTAATGTTGCCATGGGTAGCATATACTACCCAAATATCTGGATAGCATATGC
TATCCTAATCTATATCTGGGTAGCATAGGCTATCCTAATCTATATCTGGGTAGCATATGCTATCCTAATC
TATATCTGGGTAGTATATGCTATCCTAATTTATATCTGGGTAGCATAGGCTATCCTAATCTATATCTGGG
TAGCATATGCTATCCTAATCTATATCTGGGTAGTATATGCTATCCTAATCTGTATCCGGGTAGCATATGC
TATCCTAATAGAGATTAGGGTAGTATATGCTATCCTAATTTATATCTGGGTAGCATATACTACCCAAATA
TCTGGATAGCATATGCTATCCTAATCTATATCTGGGTAGCATATGCTATCCTAATCTATATCTGGGTAGC
ATAGGCTATCCTAATCTATATCTGGGTAGCATATGCTATCCTAATCTATATCTGGGTAGTATATGCTATC
CTAATTTATATCTGGGTAGCATAGGCTATCCTAATCTATATCTGGGTAGCATATGCTATCCTAATCTATA
TCTGGGTAGTATATGCTATCCTAATCTGTATCCGGGTAGCATATGCTATCCTCATGCATATACAGTCAGC
ATATGATACCCAGTAGTAGAGTGGGAGTGCTATCCTTTGCATATGCCGCCACCTCCCAAGGGGGCGTGAA
TTTTCGCTGCTTGTCCTTTTCCTGCATGCTGGTTGCTCCCATTCTTAGGTGAATTTAAGGAGGCCAGGCT
AAAGCCGTCGCATGTCTGATTGCTCACCAGGTAAATGTCGCTAATGTTTTCCAACGCGAGAAGGTGTTGA
GCGCGGAGCTGAGTGACGTGACAACATGGGTATGCCCAATTGCCCCATGTTGGGAGGACGAAAATGGTGA
CAAGACAGATGGCCAGAAATACACCAACAGCACGCATGATGTCTACTGGGGATTTATTCTTTAGTGCGGG
GGAATACACGGCTTTTAATACGATTGAGGGCGTCTCCTAACAAGTTACATCACTCCTGCCCTTCCTCACC
CTCATCTCCATCACCTCCTTCATCTCCGTCATCTCCGTCATCACCCTCCGCGGCAGCCCCTTCCACCATA
GGTGGAAACCAGGGAGGCAAATCTACTCCATCGTCAAAGCTGCACACAGTCACCCTGATATTGCAGGTAG
GAGCGGGCTTTGTCATAACAAGGTCCTTAATCGCATCCTTCAAAACCTCAGCAAATATATGAGTTTGTAA
AAAGACCATGAAATAACAGACAATGGACTCCCTTAGCGGGCCAGGTTGTGGGCCGGGTCCAGGGGCCATT
CCAAAGGGGAGACGACTCAATGGTGTAAGACGACATTGTGGAATAGCAAGGGCAGTTCCTCGCCTTAGGT
TGTAAAGGGAGGTCTTACTACCTCCATATACGAACACACCGGCGACCCAAGTTCCTTCGTCGGTAGTCCT
TTCTACGTGACTCCTAGCCAGGAGAGCTCTTAAACCTTCTGCAATGTTCTCAAATTTCGGGTTGGAACCT
CCTTGACCACGATGCTTTCCAAACCACCCTCCTTTTTTGCGCCTGCCTCCATCACCCTGACCCCGGGGTC
CAGTGCTTGGGCCTTCTCCTGGGTCATCTGCGGGGCCCTGCTCTATCGCTCCCGGGGGCACGTCAGGCTC
ACCATCTGGGCCACCTTCTTGGTGGTATTCAAAATAATCGGCTTCCCCTACAGGGTGGAAAAATGGCCTT
CTACCTGGAGGGGGCCTGCGCGGTGGAGACCCGGATGATGATGACTGACTACTGGGACTCCTGGGCCTCT
TTTCTCCACGTCCACGACCTCTCCCCCTGGCTCTTTCACGACTTCCCCCCCTGGCTCTTTCACGTCCTCT
ACCCCGGCGGCCTCCACTACCTCCTCGACCCCGGCCTCCACTACCTCCTCGACCCCGGCCTCCACTGCCT
CCTCGACCCCGGCCTCCACCTCCTGCTCCTGCCCCTCCTGCTCCTGCCCCTCCTCCTGCTCCTGCCCCTC
CTGCCCCTCCTGCTCCTGCCCCTCCTGCCCCTCCTGCTCCTGCCCCTCCTGCCCCTCCTGCTCCTGCCCC
TCCTGCCCCTCCTCCTGCTCCTGCCCCTCCTGCCCCTCCTCCTGCTCCTGCCCCTCCTGCCCCTCCTGCT
CCTGCCCCTCCTGCCCCTCCTGCTCCTGCCCCTCCTGCCCCTCCTGCTCCTGCCCCTCCTGCTCCTGCCC
CTCCTGCTCCTGCCCCTCCTGCTCCTGCCCCTCCTGCCCCTCCTGCCCCTCCTCCTGCTCCTGCCCCTCC
TGCTCCTGCCCCTCCTGCCCCTCCTGCCCCTCCTGCTCCTGCCCCTCCTCCTGCTCCTGCCCCTCCTGCC
CCTCCTGCCCCTCCTCCTGCTCCTGCCCCTCCTGCCCCTCCTCCTGCTCCTGCCCCTCCTCCTGCTCCTG
CCCCTCCTGCCCCTCCTGCCCCTCCTCCTGCTCCTGCCCCTCCTGCCCCTCCTCCTGCTCCTGCCCCTCC
TCCTGCTCCTGCCCCTCCTGCCCCTCCTGCCCCTCCTCCTGCTCCTGCCCCTCCTCCTGCTCCTGCCCCT
CCTGCCCCTCCTGCCCCTCCTGCCCCTCCTCCTGCTCCTGCCCCTCCTCCTGCTCCTGCCCCTCCTGCTC
CTGCCCCTCCCGCTCCTGCTCCTGCTCCTGTTCCACCGTGGGTCCCTTTGCAGCCAATGCAACTTGGACG
TTTTTGGGGTCTCCGGACACCATCTCTATGTCTTGGCCCTGATCCTGAGCCGCCCGGGGCTCCTGGTCTT
CCGCCTCCTCGTCCTCGTCCTCTTCCCCGTCCTCGTCCATGGTTATCACCCCCTCTTCTTTGAGGTCCAC
TGCCGCCGGAGCCTTCTGGTCCAGATGTGTCTCCCTTCTCTCCTAGGCCATTTCCAGGTCCTGTACCTGG
CCCCTCGTCAGACATGATTCACACTAAAAGAGATCAATAGACATCTTTATTAGACGACGCTCAGTGAATA
CAGGGAGTGCAGACTCCTGCCCCCTCCAACAGCCCCCCCACCCTCATCCCCTTCATGGTCGCTGTCAGAC
AGATCCAGGTCTGAAAATTCCCCATCCTCCGAACCATCCTCGTCCTCATCACCAATTACTCGCAGCCCGG
AAAACTCCCGCTGAACATCCTCAAGATTTGCGTCCTGAGCCTCAAGCCAGGCCTCAAATTCCTCGTCCCC
CTTTTTGCTGGACGGTAGGGATGGGGATTCTCGGGACCCCTCCTCTTCCTCTTCAAGGTCACCAGACAGA
GATGCTACTGGGGCAACGGAAGAAAAGCTGGGTGCGGCCTGTGAGGATCAGCTTATCGATGATAAGCTGT
CAAACATGAGAATTCTTGAAGACGAAAGGGCCTCGTGATACGCCTATTTTTATAGGTTAATGTCATGATA
ATAATGGTTTCTTAGACGTCAGGTGGCACTTTTCGGGGAAATGTGCGCGGAACCCCTATTTGTTTATTTT
TCTAAATACATTCAAATATGTATCCGCTCATGAGACAATAACCCTGATAAATGCTTCAATAATATTGAAA
AAGGAAGAGTATGAGTATTCAACATTTCCGTGTCGCCCTTATTCCCTTTTTTGCGGCATTTTGCCTTCCT
GTTTTTGCTCACCCAGAAACGCTGGTGAAAGTAAAAGATGCTGAAGATCAGTTGGGTGCACGAGTGGGTT
ACATCGAACTGGATCTCAACAGCGGTAAGATCCTTGAGAGTTTTCGCCCCGAAGAACGTTTTCCAATGAT
GAGCACTTTTAAAGTTCTGCTATGTGGCGCGGTATTATCCCGTGTTGACGCCGGGCAAGAGCAACTCGGT
CGCCGCATACACTATTCTCAGAATGACTTGGTTGAGTACTCACCAGTCACAGAAAAGCATCTTACGGATG
GCATGACAGTAAGAGAATTATGCAGTGCTGCCATAACCATGAGTGATAACACTGCGGCCAACTTACTTCT
GACAACGATCGGAGGACCGAAGGAGCTAACCGCTTTTTTGCACAACATGGGGGATCATGTAACTCGCCTT
GATCGTTGGGAACCGGAGCTGAATGAAGCCATACCAAACGACGAGCGTGACACCACGATGCCTGCAGCAA
TGGCAACAACGTTGCGCAAACTATTAACTGGCGAACTACTTACTCTAGCTTCCCGGCAACAATTAATAGA
CTGGATGGAGGCGGATAAAGTTGCAGGACCACTTCTGCGCTCGGCCCTTCCGGCTGGCTGGTTTATTGCT
GATAAATCTGGAGCCGGTGAGCGTGGGTCTCGCGGTATCATTGCAGCACTGGGGCCAGATGGTAAGCCCT
CCCGTATCGTAGTTATCTACACGACGGGGAGTCAGGCAACTATGGATGAACGAAATAGACAGATCGCTGA
GATAGGTGCCTCACTGATTAAGCATTGGTAACTGTCAGACCAAGTTTACTCATATATACTTTAGATTGAT
TTAAAACTTCATTTTTAATTTAAAAGGATCTAGGTGAAGATCCTTTTTGATAATCTCATGACCAAAATCC
CTTAACGTGAGTTTTCGTTCCACTGAGCGTCAGACCCCGTAGAAAAGATCAAAGGATCTTCTTGAGATCC
TTTTTTTCTGCGCGTAATCTGCTGCTTGCAAACAAAAAAACCACCGCTACCAGCGGTGGTTTGTTTGCCG
GATCAAGAGCTACCAACTCTTTTTCCGAAGGTAACTGGCTTCAGCAGAGCGCAGATACCAAATACTGTCC
TTCTAGTGTAGCCGTAGTTAGGCCACCACTTCAAGAACTCTGTAGCACCGCCTACATACCTCGCTCTGCT
AATCCTGTTACCAGTGGCTGCTGCCAGTGGCGATAAGTCGTGTCTTACCGGGTTGGACTCAAGACGATAG
TTACCGGATAAGGCGCAGCGGTCGGGCTGAACGGGGGGTTCGTGCACACAGCCCAGCTTGGAGCGAACGA
CCTACACCGAACTGAGATACCTACAGCGTGAGCTATGAGAAAGCGCCACGCTTCCCGAAGGGAGAAAGGC
GGACAGGTATCCGGTAAGCGGCAGGGTCGGAACAGGAGAGCGCACGAGGGAGCTTCCAGGGGGAAACGCC
TGGTATCTTTATAGTCCTGTCGGGTTTCGCCACCTCTGACTTGAGCGTCGATTTTTGTGATGCTCGTCAG
GGGGGCGGAGCCTATGGAAAAACGCCAGCAACGCGGCCTTTTTACGGTTCCTGGCCTTTTGCTGCGCCGC
GTGCGGCTGCTGGAGATGGCGGACGCGATGGATATGTTCTGCCAAGGGTTGGTTTGCGCATTCACAGTTC
TCCGCAAGAATTGATTGGCTCCAATTCTTGGAGTGGTGAATCCGTTAGCGAGGTGCCGCCGGCTTCCATT
CAGGTCGAGGTGGCCCGGCTCCATGCACCGCGACGCAACGCGGGGAGGCAGACAAGGTATAGGGCGGCGC
CTACAATCCATGCCAACCCGTTCCATGTGCTCGCCGAGGCGGCATAAATCGCCGTGACGATCAGCGGTCC
AGTGATCGAAGTTAGGCTGGTAAGAGCCGCGAGCGATCCTTGAAGCTGTCCCTGATGGTCGTCATCTACC
TGCCTGGACAGCATGGCCTGCAACGCGGGCATCCCGATGCCGCCGGAAGCGAGAAGAATCATAATGGGGA
AGGCCATCCAGCCTCGCGTCGCGAACGCCAGCAAGACGTAGCCCAGCGCGTCGGCCGCCATGCCCTGCTT
CATCCCCGTGGCCCGTTGCTCGCGTTTGCTGGCGGTGTCCCCGGAAGAAATATATTTGCATGTCTTTAGT
TCTATGATGACACAAACCCCGCCCAGCGTCTTGTCATTGGCGAATTCGAACACGCAGATGCAGTCGGGGC
GGCGCGGTCCCAGGTCCACTTCGCATATTAAGGTGACGCGTGTGGCCTCGAACACCGAGCGACCCTGCAG
CGACCCGCTTAACAGCGTCAACAGCGTGCCGCAGATCCCGGGCAATGAGATATGAAAAAGCCTGAACTCA
CCGCGACGTCTGTCGAGAAGTTTCTGATCGAAAAGTTCGACAGCGTCTCCGACCTGATGCAGCTCTCGGA
GGGCGAAGAATCTCGTGCTTTCAGCTTCGATGTAGGAGGGCGTGGATATGTCCTGCGGGTAAATAGCTGC
GCCGATGGTTTCTACAAAGATCGTTATGTTTATCGGCACTTTGCATCGGCCGCGCTCCCGATTCCGGAAG
TGCTTGACATTGGGGAATTCAGCGAGAGCCTGACCTATTGCATCTCCCGCCGTGCACAGGGTGTCACGTT
GCAAGACCTGCCTGAAACCGAACTGCCCGCTGTTCTGCAGCCGGTCGCGGAGGCCATGGATGCGATCGCT
GCGGCCGATCTTAGCCAGACGAGCGGGTTCGGCCCATTCGGACCGCAAGGAATCGGTCAATACACTACAT
GGCGTGATTTCATATGCGCGATTGCTGATCCCCATGTGTATCACTGGCAAACTGTGATGGACGACACCGT
CAGTGCGTCCGTCGCGCAGGCTCTCGATGAGCTGATGCTTTGGGCCGAGGACTGCCCCGAAGTCCGGCAC
CTCGTGCACGCGGATTTCGGCTCCAACAATGTCCTGACGGACAATGGCCGCATAACAGCGGTCATTGACT
GGAGCGAGGCGATGTTCGGGGATTCCCAATACGAGGTCGCCAACATCTTCTTCTGGAGGCCGTGGTTGGC
TTGTATGGAGCAGCAGACGCGCTACTTCGAGCGGAGGCATCCGGAGCTTGCAGGATCGCCGCGGCTCCGG
GCGTATATGCTCCGCATTGGTCTTGACCAACTCTATCAGAGCTTGGTTGACGGCAATTTCGATGATGCAG
CTTGGGCGCAGGGTCGATGCGACGCAATCGTCCGATCCGGAGCCGGGACTGTCGGGCGTACACAAATCGC
CCGCAGAAGCGCGGCCGTCTGGACCGATGGCTGTGTAGAAGTACTCGCCGATAGTGGAAACCGACGCCCC
AGCACTCGTCCGAGGGCAAAGGAATAGGGGAGATGGGGGAGGCTAACTGAAACACGGAAGGAGACAATAC
CGGAAGGAACCCGCGCTATGACGGCAATAAAAAGACAGAATAAAACGCACGGGTGTTGGGTCGTTTGTTC
ATAAACGCGGGGTTCGGTCCCAGGGCTGGCACTCTGTCGATACCCCACCGAGACCCCATTGGGGCCAATA
CGCCCGCGTTTCTTCCTTTTCCCCACCCCACCCCCCAAGTTCGGGTGAAGGCCCAGGGCTCGCAGCCAAC
GTCGGGGCGGCAGGCCCTGCCATAGCCACTGGCCCCGTGGGTTAGGGACGGGGTCCCCCATGGGGAATGG
TTTATGGTTCGTGGGGGTTATTATTTTGGGCGTTGCGTGGGGTCTGGTCCACGACTGGACTGAGCAGACA
GACCCATGGTTTTTGGATGGCCTGGGCATGGACCGCATGTACTGGCGCGACACGAACACCGGGCGTCTGT
GGCTGCCAAACACCCCCGACCCCCAAAAACCACCGCGCGGATTTCTGGCGTGCCAAGCTAGTCGACCAAT
TCTCATGTTTGACAGCTTATCATCGCAGATCCGGGCAACGTTGTTGCATTGCTGCAGGCGCAGAACTGGT
AGGTATGGAAGATCTATACATTGAATCAATATTGGCAATTAGCCATATTAGTCATTGGTTATATAGCATA
AATCAATATTGGCTATTGGCCATTGCATACGTTGTATCTATATCATAATATGTACATTTATATTGGCTCA
TGTCCAATATGACCGCCATGTTGACATTGATTATTGACTAGTTATTAATAGTAATCAATTACGGGGTCAT
TAGTTCATAGCCCATATATGGAGTTCCGCGTTACATAACTTACGGTAAATGGCCCGCCTGGCTGACCGCC
CAACGACCCCCGCCCATTGACGTCAATAATGACGTATGTTCCCATAGTAACGCCAATAGGGACTTTCCAT
TGACGTCAATGGGTGGAGTATTTACGGTAAACTGCCCACTTGGCAGTACATCAAGTGTATCATATGCCAA
GTCCGCCCCCTATTGACGTCAATGACGGTAAATGGCCCGCCTGGCATTATGCCCAGTACATGACCTTACG
GGACTTTCCTACTTGGCAGTACATCTACGTATTAGTCATCGCTATTACCATGGTGATGCGGTTTTGGCAG
TACACCAATGGGCGTGGATAGCGGTTTGACTCACGGGGATTTCCAAGTCTCCACCCCATTGACGTCAATG
GGAGTTTGTTTTGGCACCAAAATCAACGGGACTTTCCAAAATGTCGTAATAACCCCGCCCCGTTGACGCA
AATGGGCGGTAGGCGTGTACGGTGGGAGGTCTATATAAGCAGAGCTCGTTTAGTGAACCGTCAGATCTCT
AGAAGCTGGGTACCAGCTGCTAGCGCCACCATGCCAATGGGCTCCCTTCAGCCCTTGGCTACCCTGTACC
TTCTTGGGATGTTGGTCGCATCTGTGCTTGCCGCAGAAAACTTGTGGGTAACTGTCTACTATGGAGTACC
CGTTTGGAAAGACGCAGAAACAACGCTTTTTTGCGCATCCGACGCGAAGGCATACGAAACGGAAAAGCAC
AATGTTTGGGCAACGCATGCCTGCGTCCCGACAGACCCAAATCCTCAGGAGATTCACCTTGAGAATGTAA
CAGAGGAATTCAACATGTGGAAGAATAACATGGTAGAACAAATGCATACGGATATTATCAGTCTTTGGGA
CCAGAGCCTTAAACCTTGCGTTAAACTTACGCCCCTCTGCGTAACTCTGCAATGTACTAACGTAACGAAT
AACATTACGGACGACATGCGCGGCGAACTGAAGAATTGCAGCTTTAATATGACAACGGAGTTGCGAGATA
AAAAGCAGAAGGTGTACAGCCTCTTCTACAGGCTTGACCTCGTGCAAATAAACGAAAACCAGGGGAACAG
GAGCAATAACTCCAATAAAGAATACAGATTGATCAACTGTAACACTAGCGAGATAACCCAGGCCTGCCCG
AAGGTGTCATTTGAGCCGATTCCTATACACTATTGCGCCCCGGCAGGGTATGCGATCTTGAAATGCAAGG
ATAAGAAGTTTAATGGAACTGGTCCCTGTCCCAGTGTGAGTACGGTTCAGTGTACCCACGGCATAAAGCC
AGTGATGTCCACTCAGCTTCTCCTCAATGGCAGCCTCGCAGAGGAAGAGGTCATGATACGGAGTGAGAAT
ATTACTAACAATGCCAAGAATATCTTGGTCCAATTTAATACCCCCGTCCAGATTAATTGTACCCGACCTA
ATAATAATACCAGAAAATCCATTCGCATCGGACCAGGTCAGGCGTTCTATGCCACGGGAGATATAATAGG
TGACATCCGACAGGCGCATTGCAATGTAAGCAAGGCCACATGGAATGAGACTCTGGGTAAAGTTGTCAAG
CAGCTCAGGAAGCATTTCGGGAACAATACCATCATCCGATTTGCGAACAGTAGTGGGGGTGATCTTGAAG
TAACTACACATTCATTTAACTGCGGCGGGGAGTTTTTTTATTGTAACACATCCGGGTTGTTCAACTCCAC
TTGGATATCTAACACTAGTGTTCAGGGATCAAACTCCACAGGATCAAACGATAGTATAACACTTCCTTGT
CGCATCAAACAGATTATCAACATGTGGCAGCGAATCGGCCAGGCGATGTACGCCCCGCCTATCCAGGGAG
TAATACGGTGCGTAAGCAACATAACGGGCCTTATACTTACGCGCGATGGAGGCAGCACTAATTCTACCAC
TGAGACGTTCCGGCCTGGCGGTGGGGACATGCGAGACAACTGGCGGTCTGAGTTGTACAAGTACAAAGTG
GTTAAAATCGAACCCCTGGGTGTCGCCCCAACGAGATGTAAACGACGGGTAGTGGGAAGGAGGAGAAGGC
GACGGGCGGTCGGCATTGGGGCCGTTTTCTTGGGTTTTCTGGGGGCGGCTGGGAGCACTATGGGAGCAGC
TAGTATGACCCTGACCGTACAGGCGAGGAACCTCCTGTCCGGTATAGTGCAACAACAGTCAAACCTTCTT
AGGGCTCCTGAGGCGCAGCAACATCTCCTTAAGTTGACTGTCTGGGGCATAAAGCAACTCCAAGCGCGGG
TTCTCGCGGTGGAAAGATACCTTAGGGACCAACAACTTTTGGGGATGTGGGGTTGTTCAGGCAAACTCAT
CTGTTGCACTAACGTTCCTTGGAACTCCTCATGGTCTAACCGAAATCTCTCCGAGATCTGGGATAATATG
ACATGGTTGCAGTGGGATAAGGAGATTAGCAATTACACTCAAATAATCTATGGGCTCCTGGAGGAAAGCC
AGAATCAGCAGGAGAAGAATGAACAGGATCTTCTGGCCCTTGATGGGTCAGGCTCTGGAGGATCTGGACA
CCATCATCATCACCATCACCATTAGTGACTCGAGGCCGGCAAGGCCGGATCCAGACATGATAAGATACAT
TGATGAGTTTGGACAAACCACAACTAGAATGCAGTGAAAAAAATGCTTTATTTGTGAAATTTGTGATGCT
ATTGCTTTATTTGTAACCATTATAAGCTGCAATAAACAAGTTAACAACAACAATTGCATTCATTTTATGT
TTCAGGTTCAGGGGGAGGTGGGGAGGTTTTTTAAAGCAAGTAAAACCTCTACAAATGTGGTATGGCTGAT
TATGATCCGGCTGCCTCGCGCGTTTCGGTGATGACGGTGAAAACCTCTGACACATGCAGCTCCCGGAGAC
GGTCACAGCTTGTCTGTAAGCGGATGCCGGGAGCAGACAAGCCCGTCAGGGCGCGTCAGCGGGTGTTGGC
GGGTGTCGGGGCGCAGCCATGACCGGTCGACTCTAGA
Features (pLannotate 1.2.2; 20 found; start..end, strand, type, name):
    475..2264    -  rep_origin     oriP: Epstein-Barr virus oriP replication origin (Yates et al., 2000)
   2269..2487    -  CDS            gL (fragment): GL_EBVB9 - Experimental evidence at protein level: Swiss-Prot protein existence level 1. The heterodimer glycoprotein H-glycoprotein L is required for the fusion of viral and plasma membranes leading to virus entry into the host cell. Acts as a functional inhibitor of gH and maintains gH in an inhibited form. Upon binding to host integrins, gL dissociates from gH leading to activation of the viral fusion glycoproteins gB and gH. Fusion of EBV with B-lymphocytes requires the additional receptor- binding protein gp42, which forms a complex with gH/gL. The heterodimer gH/gL targets also host EPHA
   2570..4495    -  CDS            EBNA1: Epstein-Barr nuclear antigen 1, also known as EBNA-1 crucial for latent viral infection, and for episomal amplification of vectors containing the oriP origin (Okita et al., 2013)
   4533..4877    -  CDS            BRRF2_EBVB9 (fragment): Protein inferred from homology: Swiss-Prot protein existence level 3. From Epstein-Barr virus (strain B95-8) (HHV-4) (Human herpesvirus 4).
   4880..4903    -  promoter       tet promoter (fragment): E. coli promoter for tetracycline efflux protein gene
   5016..5120    +  promoter       AmpR promoter: bla
   5121..5981    +  CDS            AmpR: β-lactamase; bla; confers resistance to ampicillin, carbenicillin, and related antibiotics
   6152..6740    +  rep_origin     ori: high-copy-number ColE1/pMB1/pBR322/pUC origin of replication
   6930..7274    -  CDS            TcR (fragment): tetracycline efflux protein; tet; confers resistance to tetracycline
   7357..7502    +  promoter       HSV TK promoter: herpes simplex virus thymidine kinase promoter
   7542..8567    +  CDS            HygR: aminoglycoside phosphotransferase from E. coli; aph(4)-Ia; confers resistance to hygromycin
   8632..8680    +  polyA_signal   HSV TK poly(A) signal: herpes simplex virus thymidine kinase polyadenylation signal (Cole and Stacy, 1985)
   8880..9104    +  CDS            gH (fragment): GH_HHV11 - Experimental evidence at protein level: Swiss-Prot protein existence level 1. The heterodimer glycoprotein H-glycoprotein L is required for the fusion of viral and plasma membranes leading to virus entry into the host cell. Following initial binding to host receptor, membrane fusion is mediated by the fusion machinery composed of gB and the heterodimer gH/gL. May also be involved in the fusion between the virion envelope and the outer nuclear membrane during virion morphogenesis. From Human herpesvirus 1 (strain 17) (HHV-1) (Human herpes simplex virus 1).
   9333..9712    +  enhancer       CMV enhancer: human cytomegalovirus immediate early enhancer
   9714..9913    +  promoter       CMV promoter: human cytomegalovirus (CMV) immediate early promoter
   9983..11944   +  CDS            env (fragment): ENV_HV1V9 - Experimental evidence at protein level: Swiss-Prot protein existence level 1. [Transmembrane protein gp41]: Acts as a class I viral fusion protein. Under the current model, the protein has at least 3 conformational states: pre-fusion native state, pre-hairpin intermediate state, and post-fusion hairpin state. During fusion of viral and target intracellular membranes, the coiled coil regions (heptad repeats) assume a trimer-of-hairpins structure, positioning the fusion peptide in close proximity to the C-terminal region of the ectodomain. The formation of this structure appears to d
  11969..11992   +  CDS            8xHis: 8xHis affinity tag
  12018..12152   -  polyA_signal   SV40 poly(A) signal: SV40 polyadenylation signal
  12175..12257   -  CDS            large T antigen (fragment): large T antigen from SV40 (simian virus 40)
  12260..12300   +  CDS            rop (fragment): Rop protein, which maintains plasmids at low copy number; rop
