[The description below was written by a language model from this plasmid's Addgene catalogue record and pLannotate feature annotations shown in this document.]
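Description:
pCEP4-BG505.SOSIP-QES.i03.c01-8his is a 12.4 kb mammalian expression plasmid built on the Invitrogen pCEP4 episomal backbone. It carries the Epstein-Barr virus oriP origin together with the EBNA1 coding sequence, which allow the plasmid to replicate and persist extrachromosomally in suitable primate cells. A hygromycin resistance gene flanked by the HSV thymidine kinase promoter and polyadenylation signal provides selection in mammalian culture. In E. coli it is maintained through a high-copy ColE1/pUC-type origin and selected with ampicillin via the bla gene. Several short annotated fragments (tetracycline resistance, rop, SV40 large T, herpesvirus gL, gH and BRRF2) appear to be non-functional remnants of the backbone's construction rather than working parts.

The payload is a roughly 2 kb codon-optimised synthetic gene for soluble HIV-1 Env gp140 from the BG505 strain in the SOSIP.664 format, cloned between NheI and XhoI downstream of the CMV immediate-early enhancer and promoter and followed by an SV40 polyadenylation signal. An N-terminal CD5 leader directs the protein into the secretory pathway, and a C-terminal 8xHis tag allows affinity purification of the secreted protein. The SOSIP changes comprise the A501C/T605C engineered disulfide pair, I559P, T332N and a hexa-arginine cleavage site, a design generally used to obtain stabilised, cleaved, soluble Env trimers. This clone additionally carries the "QES" substitutions V181L, A200E, F223Y, V255M and I595M, which the record describes as enhancing binding to the antibody PG16. The construct is intended for producing this engineered Env ectodomain in mammalian cells, in the context of work on conformational engineering of Env guided by mutational tolerance in the CD4- and PG16-bound states.
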