Addgene plasmid #111846: pCEP4-BG505.SOSIP-QES.i03.c01-8his
Purpose: Mammalian expression plasmid for soluble BG505 SOSIP.664; QES mutant with enhanced binding to PG16
Depositing lab: Erik Procko. Depositing organization: University of Illinois at Urbana-Champaign. Publication: Conformational engineering of HIV-1 Env based on mutational tolerance in the CD4 and PG16 bound states. Heredia JD, Park J, Choi H, Gill KS, Procko E. J Virol. 2019 Mar 20. pii: JVI.00219-19. doi: 10.1128/JVI.00219-19. PubMed 30894475.
Backbone
  Vector backbone: pCEP4
  Backbone manufacturer: Invitrogen
  Backbone size w/o insert (bp): 10393
  Total vector size (bp): 12427
  Vector type: Mammalian Expression
  Selectable markers: Hygromycin
Growth in bacteria
  Bacterial resistance: Ampicillin, 100 μg/mL
  Growth temperature: 37°C
  Growth strain: DH5alpha
  Copy number: High Copy
Gene/Insert
  Gene/Insert name: HIV-1 Env (BG505 SOSIP.664) (alt name: gp140)
  Species: Human immunodeficiency virus 1
  Insert size (bp): 2034
  Mutation: Codon-optimized synthetic gene; has SOSIP mutations T332N;A501C;I559P;T605C;6xArg cleavage site; has QES mutations V181L;A200E;F223Y;V255M;I595M
  GenBank ID: ABA61516.1
  Promoter: CMV
  Tag / fusion protein: CD5 leader sequence (N terminal on insert); 8his purification tag (C terminal on insert)
  Cloning method: Restriction Enzyme; 5′ cloning site NheI (not destroyed); 3′ cloning site XhoI (not destroyed)
  Sequencing primers: 5′ CMV_fwd; 3′ EBV_rev
Terms and licenses: Academic/Nonprofit Terms; Industry Terms: Not Available to Industry
How to cite: pCEP4-BG505.SOSIP-QES.i03.c01-8his was a gift from Erik Procko (Addgene plasmid # 111846 ; http://n2t.net/addgene:111846 ; RRID:Addgene_111846)
