>Addgene plasmid #111846 | pCEP4-BG505.SOSIP-QES.i03.c01-8his | addgene partial sequence | sequence record 212785 | Addgene Partial NGS Result
GCCCTGCTTCATCCCCGTGGCCCGTTGCTCGCGTTTGCTGGCGGTGTCCCCGGAAGAAATATATTTGCAT
GTCTTTAGTTCTATGATGACACAAACCCCGCCCAGCGTCTTGTCATTGGCGAATTCGAACACGCAGATGC
AGTCGGGGCGGCGCGGTCCGAGGTCCACTTCGCATATTAAGGTGACGCGTGTGGCCTCGAACACCGAGCG
ACCCTGCAGCGACCCGCTTAACAGCGTCAACAGCGTGCCGCAGATCCCGGGGGGCAATGAGATATGAAAA
AGCCTGAACTCACCGCGACGTCTGTCGAGAAGTTTCTGATCGAAAAGTTCGACAGCGTCTCCGACCTGAT
GCAGCTCTCGGAGGGCGAAGAATCTCGTGCTTTCAGCTTCGATGTAGGAGGGCGTGGATATGTCCTGCGG
GTAAATAGCTGCGCCGATGGTTTCTACAAAGATCGTTATGTTTATCGGCACTTTGCATCGGCCGCGCTCC
CGATTCCGGAAGTGCTTGACATTGGGGAATTCAGCGAGAGCCTGACCTATTGCATCTCCCGCCGTGCACA
GGGTGTCACGTTGCAAGACCTGCCTGAAACCGAACTGCCCGCTGTTCTGCAGCCGGTCGCGGAGGCCATG
GATGCGATCGCTGCGGCCGATCTTAGCCAGACGAGCGGGTTCGGCCCATTCGGACCGCAAGGAATCGGTC
AATACACTACATGGCGTGATTTCATATGCGCGATTGCTGATCCCCATGTGTATCACTGGCAAACTGTGAT
GGACGACACCGTCAGTGCGTCCGTCGCGCAGGCTCTCGATGAGCTGATGCTTTGGGCCGAGGACTGCCCC
GAAGTCCGGCACCTCGTGCACGCGGATTTCGGCTCCAACAATGTCCTGACGGACAATGGCCGCATAACAG
CGGTCATTGACTGGAGCGAGGCGATGTTCGGGGATTCCCAATACGAGGTCGCCAACATCTTCTTCTGGAG
GCCGTGGTTGGCTTGTATGGAGCAGCAGACGCGCTACTTCGAGCGGAGGCATCCGGAGCTTGCAGGATCG
CCGCGGCTCCGGGCGTATATGCTCCGCATTGGTCTTGACCAACTCTATCAGAGCTTGGTTGACGGCAATT
TCGATGATGCAGCTTGGGCGCAGGGTCGATGCGACGCAATCGTCCGATCCGGAGCCGGGACTGTCGGGCG
TACACAAATCGCCCGCAGAAGCGCGGCCGTCTGGACCGATGGCTGTGTAGAAGTACTCGCCGATAGTGGA
AACCGACGCCCCAGCACTCGTCCGGATCGGGAGATGGGGGAGGCTAACTGAAACACGGAAGGAGACAATA
CCGGAAGGAACCCGCGCTATGACGGCAATAAAAAGACAGAATAAAACGCACGGGTGTTGGGTCGTTTGTT
CATAAACGCGGGGTTCGGTCCCAGGGCTGGCACTCTGTCGATACCCCACCGAGACCCCATTGGGGCCAAT
ACGCCCGCGTTTCTTCCTTTTCCCCACCCCACCCCCCAAGTTCGGGTGAAGGCCCAGGGCTCGCAGCCAA
CGTCGGGGCGGCAGGCCCTGCCATAGCCACTGGCCCCGTGGGTTAGGGACGGGGTCCCCCATGGGGAATG
GTTTATGGTTCGTGGGGGTTATTATTTTGGGCGTTGCGTGGGGTCAGGTCCACGACTGGACTGAGCAGAC
AGACCCATGGTTTTTGGATGGCCTGGGCATGGACCGCATGTACTGGCGCGACACGAACACCGGGCGTCTG
TGGCTGCCAAACACCCCCGACCCCCAAAAACCACCGCGCGGATTTCTGGCGTGCCAAGCTAGTCGACCAA
TTCTCATGTTTGACAGCTTATCATCGCAGATCCGGGCAACGTTGTTGCCATTGCTGCAGGCGCAGAACTG
GTAGGTATGGAAGATCTATACATTGAATCAATATTGGCAATTAGCCATATTAGTCATTGGTTATATAGCA
TAAATCAATATTGGCTATTGGCCATTGCATACGTTGTATCTATATCATAATATGTACATTTATATTGGCT
CATGTCCAATATGACCGCCATGTTGACATTGATTATTGACTAGTTATTAATAGTAATCAATTACGGGGTC
ATTAGTTCATAGCCCATATATGGAGTTCCGCGTTACATAACTTACGGTAAATGGCCCGCCTGGCTGACCG
CCCAACGACCCCCGCCCATTGACGTCAATAATGACGTATGTTCCCATAGTAACGCCAATAGGGACTTTCC
ATTGACGTCAATGGGTGGAGTATTTACGGTAAACTGCCCACTTGGCAGTACATCAAGTGTATCATATGCC
AAGTCCGCCCCCTATTGACGTCAATGACGGTAAATGGCCCGCCTGGCATTATGCCCAGTACATGACCTTA
CGGGACTTTCCTACTTGGCAGTACATCTACGTATTAGTCATCGCTATTACCATGGTGATGCGGTTTTGGC
AGTACACCAATGGGCGTGGATAGCGGTTTGACTCACGGGGATTTCCAAGTCTCCACCCCATTGACGTCAA
TGGGAGTTTGTTTTGGCACCAAAATCAACGGGACTTTCCAAAATGTCGTAATAACCCCGCCCCGTTGACG
CAAATGGGCGGTAGGCGTGTACGGTGGGAGGTCTATATAAGCAGAGCTCGTTTAGTGAACCGTCAGATCT
CTAGAAGCTGGGTACCAGCTGCTAGCGCCACCATGCCAATGGGCTCCCTTCAGCCCTTGGCTACCCTGTA
CCTTCTTGGGATGTTGGTCGCATCTGTGCTTGCCGCAGAAAACTTGTGGGTAACTGTCTACTATGGAGTA
CCCGTTTGGAAAGACGCAGAAACAACGCTTTTTTGCGCATCCGACGCGAAGGCATACGAAACGGAAAAGC
ACAATGTTTGGGCAACGCATGCCTGCGTCCCGACAGACCCAAATCCTCAGGAGATTCACCTTGAGAATGT
AACAGAGGAATTCAACATGTGGAAGAATAACATGGTAGAACAAATGCATACGGATATTATCAGTCTTTGG
GACCAGAGCCTTAAACCTTGCGTTAAACTTACGCCCCTCTGCGTAACTCTGCAATGTACTAACGTAACGA
ATAACATTACGGACGACATGCGCGGCGAACTGAAGAATTGCAGCTTTAATATGACAACGGAGTTGCGAGA
TAAAAAGCAGAAGGTGTACAGCCTCTTCTACAGGCTTGACCTCGTGCAAATAAACGAAAACCAGGGGAAC
AGGAGCAATAACTCCAATAAAGAATACAGATTGATCAACTGTAACACTAGCGAGATAACCCAGGCCTGCC
CGAAGGTGTCATTTGAGCCGATTCCTATACACTATTGCGCCCCGGCAGGGTATGCGATCTTGAAATGCAA
GGATAAGAAGTTTAATGGAACTGGTCCCTGTCCCAGTGTGAGTACGGTTCAGTGTACCCACGGCATAAAG
CCAGTGATGTCCACTCAGCTTCTCCTCAATGGCAGCCTCGCAGAGGAAGAGGTCATGATACGGAGTGAGA
ATATTACTAACAATGCCAAGAATATCTTGGTCCAATTTAATACCCCCGTCCAGATTAATTGTACCCGACC
TAATAATAATACCAGAAAATCCATTCGCATCGGACCAGGTCAGGCGTTCTATGCCACGGGAGATATAATA
GGTGACATCCGACAGGCGCATTGCAATGTAAGCAAGGCCACATGGAATGAGACTCTGGGTAAAGTTGTCA
AGCAGCTCAGGAAGCATTTCGGGAACAATACCATCATCCGATTTGCGAACAGTAGTGGGGGTGATCTTGA
AGTAACTACACATTCATTTAACTGCGGCGGGGAGTTTTTTTATTGTAACACATCCGGGTTGTTCAACTCC
ACTTGGATATCTAACACTAGTGTTCAGGGATCAAACTCCACAGGATCAAACGATAGTATAACACTTCCTT
GTCGCATCAAACAGATTATCAACATGTGGCAGCGAATCGGCCAGGCGATGTACGCCCCGCCTATCCAGGG
AGTAATACGGTGCGTAAGCAACATAACGGGCCTTATACTTACGCGCGATGGAGGCAGCACTAATTCTACC
ACTGAGACGTTCCGGCCTGGCGGTGGGGACATGCGAGACAACTGGCGGTCTGAGTTGTACAAGTACAAAG
TGGTTAAAATCGAACCCCTGGGTGTCGCCCCAACGAGATGTAAACGACGGGTAGTGGGAAGGAGGAGAAG
GCGACGGGCGGTCGGCATTGGGGCCGTTTTCTTGGGTTTTCTGGGGGCGGCTGGGAGCACTATGGGAGCA
GCTAGTATGACCCTGACCGTACAGGCGAGGAACCTCCTGTCCGGTATAGTGCAACAACAGTCAAACCTTC
TTAGGGCTCCTGAGGCGCAGCAACATCTCCTTAAGTTGACTGTCTGGGGCATAAAGCAACTCCAAGCGCG
GGTTCTCGCGGTGGAAAGATACCTTAGGGACCAACAACTTTTGGGGATGTGGGGTTGTTCAGGCAAACTC
ATCTGTTGCACTAACGTTCCTTGGAACTCCTCATGGTCTAACCGAAATCTCTCCGAGATCTGGGATAATA
TGACATGGTTGCAGTGGGATAAGGAGATTAGCAATTACACTCAAATAATCTATGGGCTCCTGGAGGAAAG
CCAGAATCAGCAGGAGAAGAATGAACAGGATCTTCTGGCCCTTGATGGGTCAGGCTCTGGAGGATCTGGA
CACCATCATCATCACCATCACCATTAGTGACTCGAGGCCGGCAAGGCCGGATCCAGACATGATAAGATAC
ATTGATGAGTTTGGACAAACCACAACTAGAATGCAGTGAAAAAAATGCTTTATTTGTGAAATTTGTGATG
CTATTGCTTTATTTGTAACCATTATAAGCTGCAATAAACAAGTTAACAACAACAATTGCATTCATTTTAT
GTTTCAGGTTCAGGGGGAGGTGTGGGAGGTTTTTTAAAGCAAGTAAAACCTCTACAAATGTGGTATGGCT
GATTATGATCCGGCTGCCTCGCGCGTTTCGGTGATGACGGTGAAAACCTCTGACACATGCAGCTCCCGGA
GACGGTCACAGCTTGTCTGTAAGCGGATGCCGGGAGCAGACAAGCCCGTCAGGGCGCGTCAGCGGGTGTT
GGCGGGTGTCGGGGCGCAGCCATGAGGTCGACTCTAGAGGATCGATCCCCGCCCCGGACGAACTAAACCT
GACTACGACATCTCTGCCCCTTCTTCGCGGGGCAGTGCATGTAATCCCTTCAGTTGGTTGGTACAACTTG
CCAACTGGGCCCTGTTCCACATGTGACACGGGGGGGGACCAAACACAAAGGGGTTCTCTGACTGTAGTTG
ACATCCTTATAAATGGATGTGCACATTTGCCAACACTGAGTGGCTTTCATCCTGGAGCAGACTTTGCAGT
CTGTGGACTGCAACACAACATTGCCTTTATGTGTAACTCTTGGCTGAAGCTCTTACACCAATGCTGGGGG
ACATGTACCTCCCAGGGGCCCAGGAAGACTACGGGAGGCTACACCAACGTCAATCAGAGGGGCCTGTGTA
GCTACCGATAAGCGGACCCTCAAGAGGGCATTAGCAATAGTGTTTATAAGGCCCCCTTGTTAACCCTAAA
CGGGTAGCATATGCTTCCCGGGTAGTAGTATATACTATCCAGACTAACCCTAATTCAATAGCATATGTTA
CCCAACGGGAAGCATATGCTATCGAATTAGGGTTAGTAAAAGGGTCCTAAGGAACAGCGATATCTCCCAC
CCCATGAGCTGTCACGGTTTTATTTACATGGGGTCAGGATTCCACGAGGGTAGTGAACCATTTTAGTCAC
AAGGGCAGTGGCTGAAGATCAAGGAGCGGGCAGTGAACTCTCCTGAATCTTCGCCTGCTTCTTCATTCTC
CTTCGTTTAGCTAATAGAATAACTGCTGAGTTGTGAACAGTAAGGTGTATGTGAGGTGCTCGAAAACAAG
GTTTCAGGTGACGCCCCCAGAATAAAATTTGGACGGGGGGTTCAGTGGTGGCATTGTGCTATGACACCAA
TATAACCCTCACAAACCCCTTGGGCAATAAATACTAGTGTAGGAATGAAACATTCTGAATATCTTTAACA
ATAGAAATCCATGGGGTGGGGACAAGCCGTAAAGACTGGATGTCCATCTCACACGAATTTATGGCTATGG
GCAACACATAATCCTAGTGCAATATGATACTGGGGTTATTAAGATGTGTCCCAGGCAGGGACCAAGACAG
GTGAACCATGTTGTTACACTCTATTTGTAACAAGGGGAAAGAGAGTGGACGCCGACAGCAGCGGACTCCA
CTGGTTGTCTCTAACACCCCCGAAAATTAAACGGGGCTCCACGCCAATGGGGCCCATAAACAAAGACAAG
TGGCCACTCTTTTTTTTGAAATTGTGGAGTGGGGGCACGCGTCAGCCCCCACACGCCGCCCTGCGGTTTT
GGACTGTAAAATAAGGGTGTAATAACTTGGCTGATTGTAACCCCGCTAACCACTGCGGTCAAACCACTTG
CCCACAAAACCACTAATGGCACCCCGGGGAATACCTGCATAAGTAGGTGGGCGGGCCAAGATAGGGGCGC
GATTGCTGCGATCTGGAGGACAAATTACACACACTTGCGCCTGAGCGCCAAGCACAGGGTTGTTGGTCCT
CATATTCACGAGGTCGCTGAGAGCACGGTGGGCTAATGTTGCCATGGGTAGCATATACTACCCAAATATC
TGGATAGCATATGCTATCCTAATCTATATCTGGGTAGCATAGGCTATCCTAATCTATATCTGGGTAGCAT
ATGCTATCCTAATCTATATCTGGGTAGTATATGCTATCCTAATTTATATCTGGGTAGCATAGGCTATCCT
AATCTATATCTGGGTAGCATATGCTATCCTAATCTATATCTGGGTAGTATATGCTATCCTAATCTGTATC
CGGGTAGCATATGCTATCCTAATAGAGATTAGGGTAGTATATGCTATCCTAATTTATATCTGGGTAGCAT
ATACTACCCAAATATCTGGATAGCATATGCTATCCTAATCTATATCTGGGTAGCATATGCTATCCTAATC
TATATCTGGGTAGCATAGGCTATCCTAATCTATATCTGGGTAGCATATGCTATCCTAATCTATATCTGGG
TAGTATATGCTATCCTAATTTATATCTGGGTAGCATAGGCTATCCTAATCTATATCTGGGTAGCATATGC
TATCCTAATCTATATCTGGGTAGTATATGCTATCCTAATCTGTATCCGGGTAGCATATGCTATCCTCATG
CATATACAGTCAGCATATGATACCCAGTAGTAGAGTGGGAGTGCTATCCTTTGCATATGCCGCCACCTCC
CAAGGGGGCGTGAATTTTCGCTGCTTGTCCTTTTCCTGCTGGTTGCTCCCATTCTTAGGTGAATTTAAGG
AGGCCAGGCTAAAGCCGTCGCATGTCTGATTGCTCACCAGGTAAATGTCGCTAATGTTTTCCAACGCGAG
AAGGTGTTGAGCGCGGAGCTGAGTGACGTGACAACATGGGTATGCCCAATTGCCCCATGTTGGGAGGACG
AAAATGGTGACAAGACAGATGGCCAGAAATACACCAACAGCACGCATGATGTCTACTGGGGATTTATTCT
TTAGTGCGGGGGAATACACGGCTTTTAATACGATTGAGGGCGTCTCCTAACAAGTTACATCACTCCTGCC
CTTCCTCACCCTCATCTCCATCACCTCCTTCATCTCCGTCATCTCCGTCATCACCCTCCGCGGCAGCCCC
TTCCACCATAGGTGGAAACCAGGGAGGCAAATCTACTCCATCGTCAAAGCTGCACACAGTCACCCTGATA
TTGCAGGTAGGAGCGGGCTTTGTCATAACAAGGTCCTTAATCGCATCCTTCAAAACCTCAGCAAATATAT
GAGTTTGTAAAAAGACCATGAAATAACAGACAATGGACTCCCTTAGCGGGCCAGGTTGTGGGCCGGGTCC
AGGGGCCATTCCAAAGGGGAGACGACTCAATGGTGTAAGACGACATTGTGGAATAGCAAGGGCAGTTCCT
CGCCTTAGGTTGTAAAGGGAGGTCTTACTACCTCCATATACGAACACACCGGCGACCCAAGTTCCTTCGT
CGGTAGTCCTTTCTACGTGACTCCTAGCCAGGAGAGCTCTTAAACCTTCTGCAATGTTCTCAAATTTCGG
GTTGGAACCTCCTTGACCACGATGCTTTCCAAACCACCCTCCTTTTTTGCGCCTGCCTCCATCACCCTGA
CCCCGGGGTCCAGTGCTTGGGCCTTCTCCTGGGTCATCTGCGGGGCCCTGCTCTATCGCTCCCGGGGGCA
CGTCAGGCTCACCATCTGGGCCACCTTCTTGGTGGTATTCAAAATAATCGGCTTCCCCTACAGGGTGGAA
AAATGGCCTTCTACCTGGAGGGGGCCTGCGCGGTGGAGACCCGGATGATGATGACTGACTACTGGGACTC
CTGGGCCTCTTTTCTCCACGTCCACGACCTCTCCCCCTGGCTCTTTCACGACTTCCCCCCCTGGCTCTTT
CACGTCCTCTACCCCGGCGGCCTCCACTACCTCCTCGACCCCGGCCTCCACTACCTCCTCGACCCCGGCC
TCCACTGCCTCCTCGACCCCGGCCTCCACCTCCTGCTCCTGCCCCTCCTGCTCCTGCCCCTCCTCCTGCT
CCTGCCCCTCCTGCCCCTCCTGC
